>Addgene plasmid #230736 | AiP1910 - pAAV-AiE2336m-minBG-SYFP2-WPRE3-BGHpA | addgene full sequence | sequence record 466327 | Addgene NGS Result
CCTCCACCATGCTCGACAGGAAGTACTAGAGTCTGTGGCATCAGTGCTGGTGAAATGTTAATAATAATAA
GAGGCCACATCTTGAGGATATCGCAAAGGGTCCCGTTGGAGAGCAGAGCTCCAGTCCGACACCACAGTAA
CAAAAGGCCTTTCTCCCTAGATGCTAGCAAAGGTGGGGTAGAGAACCTGAACCAACTCCCACATCACAGA
AACAGAACTTGCCTCGATAATGGGTGCGGCCGCAGGAACCCCTAGTGATGGAGTTGGCCACTCCCTCTCT
GCGCGCTCGCTCGCTCACTGAGGCCGGGCGACCAAAGGTCGCCCGACGCCCGGGCGGCCTCAGTGAGCGA
GCGAGCGCGCAGCTGCCTGCAGGACATGTGAGCAAAAGGCCAGCAAAAGGCCAGGAACCGTAAAAAGGCC
GCGTTGCTGGCGTTTTTCCATAGGCTCCGCCCCCCTGACGAGCATCACAAAAATCGACGCTCAAGTCAGA
GGTGGCGAAACCCGACAGGACTATAAAGATACCAGGCGTTTCCCCCTGGAAGCTCCCTCGTGCGCTCTCC
TGTTCCGACCCTGCCGCTTACCGGATACCTGTCCGCCTTTCTCCCTTCGGGAAGCGTGGCGCTTTCTCAT
AGCTCACGCTGTAGGTATCTCAGTTCGGTGTAGGTCGTTCGCTCCAAGCTGGGCTGTGTGCACGAACCCC
CCGTTCAGCCCGACCGCTGCGCCTTATCCGGTAACTATCGTCTTGAGTCCAACCCGGTAAGACACGACTT
ATCGCCACTGGCAGCAGCCACTGGTAACAGGATTAGCAGAGCGAGGTATGTAGGCGGTGCTACAGAGTTC
TTGAAGTGGTGGCCTAACTACGGCTACACTAGAAGAACAGTATTTGGTATCTGCGCTCTGCTGAAGCCAG
TTACCTTCGGAAAAAGAGTTGGTAGCTCTTGATCCGGCAAACAAACCACCGCTGGTAGCGGTGGTTTTTT
TGTTTGCAAGCAGCAGATTACGCGCAGAAAAAAAGGATCTCAAGAAGATCCTTTGATCTTTTCTACGGGG
TCTGACGCTCAGTGGAACGAAAACTCACGTTAAGGGATTTTGGTCATGAGATTATCAAAAAGGATCTTCA
CCTAGATCCTTTTAAATTAAAAATGAAGTTTTAAATCAATCTAAAGTATATATGAGTAAACTTGGTCTGA
CAGTTACCAATGCTTAATCAGTGAGGCACCTATCTCAGCGATCTGTCTATTTCGTTCATCCATAGTTGCC
TGACTCCCCGTCGTGTAGATAACTACGATACGGGAGGGCTTACCATCTGGCCCCAGTGCTGCAATGATAC
CGCGAGACCCACGCTCACCGGCTCCAGATTTATCAGCAATAAACCAGCCAGCCGGAAGGGCCGAGCGCAG
AAGTGGTCCTGCAACTTTATCCGCCTCCATCCAGTCTATTAATTGTTGCCGGGAAGCTAGAGTAAGTAGT
TCGCCAGTTAATAGTTTGCGCAACGTTGTTGCCATTGCTACAGGCATCGTGGTGTCACGCTCGTCGTTTG
GTATGGCTTCATTCAGCTCCGGTTCCCAACGATCAAGGCGAGTTACATGATCCCCCATGTTGTGCAAAAA
AGCGGTTAGCTCCTTCGGTCCTCCGATCGTTGTCAGAAGTAAGTTGGCCGCAGTGTTATCACTCATGGTT
ATGGCAGCACTGCATAATTCTCTTACTGTCATGCCATCCGTAAGATGCTTTTCTGTGACTGGTGAGTACT
CAACCAAGTCATTCTGAGAATAGTGTATGCGGCGACCGAGTTGCTCTTGCCCGGCGTCAATACGGGATAA
TACCGCGCCACATAGCAGAACTTTAAAAGTGCTCATCATTGGAAAACGTTCTTCGGGGCGAAAACTCTCA
AGGATCTTACCGCTGTTGAGATCCAGTTCGATGTAACCCACTCGTGCACCCAACTGATCTTCAGCATCTT
TTACTTTCACCAGCGTTTCTGGGTGAGCAAAAACAGGAAGGCAAAATGCCGCAAAAAAGGGAATAAGGGC
GACACGGAAATGTTGAATACTCATACTCTTCCTTTTTCAATATTATTGAAGCATTTATCAGGGTTATTGT
CTCATGAGCGGATACATATTTGAATGTATTTAGAAAAATAAACAAATAGGGGTTCCGCGCACATTTCCCC
GAAAAGTGCCACCTGACGTCTAAGAAACCATTATTATCATGACATTAACCTATAAAAATAGGCGTATCAC
GAGGCCCTTTCGTCTCGCGCGTTTCGGTGATGACGGTGAAAACCTCTGACACATGCAGCTCCCGGAGACG
GTCACAGCTTGTCTGTAAGCGGATGCCGGGAGCAGACAAGCCCGTCAGGGCGCGTCAGCGGGTGTTGGCG
GGTGTCGGGGCTGGCTTAACTATGCGGCATCAGAGCAGATTGTACTGAGAGTGCACCATAAAATTGTAAA
CGTTAATATTTTGTTAAAATTCGCGTTAAATTTTTGTTAAATCAGCTCATTTTTTAACCAATAGACCGAA
ATCGGCAAAATCCCTTATAAATCAAAAGAATAGCCCGAGATAGAGT
[37 nt withheld, positions 2567-2603]
AAAGAACGTGGACTCCAACGTCAAAGG
[141 nt withheld, positions 2631-2771]
G
[46 nt withheld, positions 2773-2818]
A
[95 nt withheld, positions 2820-2914]
TATGCGGTGTGAAATACCGCACAGATGCGTAAGGAGAAAATACCGCATCAGGCGCCCCTGCAGGCAGCTG
CGCGCTCGCTCGCTCACTGAGGCCGCCCGGGCAAAGCCCGGGCGTCGGGCGACCTTTGGTCGCCCGGCCT
CAGTGAGCGAGCGAGCGCGCAGAGAGGGAGTGGCCAACTCCATCACTAGGGGTTCCTGCGGCCGCTCGGT
CCGCACGTGAGATCTCATGCCTGCTATTGTCTTCCCAATCCTCCCCCTTGCTGTCCTGCCCCACCCCACC
CCCCAGAATAGAATGACACCTACTCAGACAATGCGATGCAATTTCCTCATTTTATTAGGAAAGGACAGTG
GGAGTGGCACCTTCCAGGGTCAAGGAAGGCACGGGGGAGGGGCAAACAACAGATGGCTGGCAACTAGAAG
GCACAGTCGAAGATCTCTCGAGCCACGGAATTGTCAGTGCCCAACAGCCGAGCCCCTGTCCAGCAGCGGG
CAAGGCAGGCGGCGATGAGTTCCGCCGTGGCAAGAACTAACCAGGATTTATACAAGGAGGAGAAAATGAA
AGCCATACGGGAAGCAATAGCATGATACAAAGGCATTAAAGCAGCGTATCCACATAGCGTAAAAGGAGCA
ACATAGTTAAGAATACCAGTCAATCTTTCACAAATTTTGTAATCCAGAGGTTGATTATGATATCGAATTC
GCGGCCGCGGCGCGCCGTCGACTTACTTGTACAGCTCGTCCATGCCGAGAGTGATCCCGGCGGCGGTCAC
GAACTCCAGCAGGACCATGTGATCGCGCTTCTCGTTGGGGTCTTTGCTCAGCTTGGACTGGTAGCTCAGG
TAGTGGTTGTCGGGCAGCAGCACGGGGCCGTCGCCGATGGGGGTGTTCTGCTGGTAGTGGTCGGCGAGCT
GCACGCCGCCGTCCTCGATGTTGTGGCGGATCTTGAAGTTGGCCTTGATGCCGTTCTTCTGCTTGTCGGC
GGTGATATAGACGTTGTGGCTGTTGTAGTTGTACTCCAGCTTGTGCCCCAGGATGTTGCCGTCCTCCTTG
AAGTCGATGCCCTTCAGCTCGATGCGGTTCACCAGGGTGTCGCCCTCGAACTTCACCTCGGCGCGGGTCT
TGTAGTTGCCGTCGTCCTTGAAGAAGATGGTGCGCTCCTGGACGTAGCCTTCGGGCATGGCGGACTTGAA
GAAGTCGTGCTGCTTCATGTGGTCGGGGTAGCGGGCGAAGCACTGCACGCCGTAGCCCAGGGTGGTCACG
AGGGTGGGCCAGGGCACGGGCAGCTTGCCGGTGGTGCAGATCAGCTTCAGGGTCAGCTTGCCGTAGGTGG
CATCGCCCTCGCCCTCGCCGGACACGCTGAACTTGTGGCCGTTTACGTCGCCGTCCAGCTCGACCAGGAT
GGGCACCACCCCGGTGAACAGCTCCTCGCCCTTGCTCACCATGGTGGCGACCGGTAGCGCTAGCTTCGAA
AGATCTGGATCCCAGAAGCAAATGTAAGCAATAGATGGCTCTGCCCTGACTTTTATGCCCAGCCCGAGCT
CCGACATTTGAAGAAAAAAAATATGTTACTAACCATTTTACTCCATAAAAACACCACAGACTTCAAAGAG
CATGTTCAGTTGCCCTGCCCACACAACAAAGGCCAAGAGGAGACAGACCCATTCCAGGCTGTGAGGAAAC
ACTCATTCTACTCTCTTCTTGGGGCCACATTAAAGACTACAGTTGAGAACTGTAACTTCTGCCCTGAATG
CCTCCCACGCCACTGTCAGTAAAACCATGCTGGCAGCCTACAATCAGGCAATATAGTCTGCCTGCTAGAA
TATCCATAGAGGCCCACTGGGAGTCAGGA
Features (pLannotate 1.2.2; 14 found; start..end, strand, type, name):
    279..306     -  repeat_region  AAV2 ITR (fragment): inverted terminal repeat of adeno-associated virus serotype 2 inverted
    335..362     -  repeat_region  AAV2 ITR (fragment): inverted terminal repeat of adeno-associated virus serotype 2 inverted
    435..1023    -  rep_origin     ori: high-copy-number ColE1/pMB1/pBR322/pUC origin of replication
   1194..2054    -  CDS            AmpR: β-lactamase; bla; confers resistance to ampicillin, carbenicillin, and related antibiotics
   2055..2159    -  promoter       AmpR promoter: bla
   2254..2289    +  CDS            rop (fragment): Rop protein, which maintains plasmids at low copy number; rop
   2391..2440    +  misc_feature   bom (fragment): basis of mobility region from pBR322
   2441..2896    -  rep_origin     f1 ori (sequence partly withheld): f1 bacteriophage origin of replication; arrow indicates direction of (+) strand synthesis
   2915..2966    +  misc_feature   bom (fragment): basis of mobility region from pBR322
   2971..3111    -  repeat_region  AAV2 ITR: inverted terminal repeat of adeno-associated virus serotype 2 inverted
   3229..3340    -  polyA_signal   bGH poly(A) signal: bovine growth hormone polyadenylation signal
   3357..3437    -  misc_feature   WPRE (fragment): woodchuck hepatitis virus posttranscriptional regulatory element
   3443..3600    -  misc_feature   WPRE (fragment): woodchuck hepatitis virus posttranscriptional regulatory element
   3640..4356    -  CDS            SYFP2: SYFP2 is a basic (constitutively fluorescent) yellow fluorescent protein published in 2006, derived from Aequorea victoria. It is reported to be a very rapidly-maturing monomer with moderate acid sensitivity.
