[The description below was written by a language model from this plasmid's Addgene catalogue record and pLannotate feature annotations shown in this document.]
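Description:
AiP1910 - pAAV-AiE2336m-minBG-SYFP2-WPRE3-BGHpA is an adeno-associated virus transfer plasmid built on a pAAV2 backbone and used to package an enhancer-driven fluorescent reporter into recombinant AAV. It is propagated in bacteria as a high-copy plasmid through a ColE1/pUC-type origin and selected with ampicillin via the β-lactamase gene and its native promoter. The backbone also carries an f1 phage origin and short remnants of pBR322 rop and bom sequences. A recombination-deficient growth strain is recorded, consistent with the need to keep the repeat-rich AAV2 inverted terminal repeats intact. The annotation finds one full ITR and two short fragments at the other end of the cassette, which probably reflects how hard these structured repeats are to sequence and annotate.

Between the ITRs lies a single expression cassette of about 4.8 kb total plasmid size. The AiE2336m enhancer sits upstream of minBG, a minimal beta-globin promoter that has little activity on its own, so transcription depends largely on the enhancer and on the cell types in which it is active. Neither the enhancer nor the minimal promoter was picked up by the automated feature table, but both are given in the name and catalogue fields. They drive SYFP2, a rapidly maturing monomeric yellow fluorescent protein derived from Aequorea victoria. SYFP2 is followed by WPRE3, a shortened woodchuck hepatitis virus posttranscriptional element (annotated as two WPRE fragments) that boosts transcript stability and expression, and by the bovine growth hormone polyadenylation signal.

The construct is intended for AAV-mediated labelling of specific brain cell populations, as part of a collection of enhancer AAVs for genetic access to cortical cell types. The record does not state which population AiE2336m targets.
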