Addgene plasmid #230736: AiP1910 - pAAV-AiE2336m-minBG-SYFP2-WPRE3-BGHpA
Purpose: AiE2336m is an enhancer sequence, designed to drive AAV-mediated transgene expression in specific populations of brain cells
Depositing lab: Allen Institute for Brain Science & Bosiljka Tasic. Depositing organization: Allen Institute. Publication: A suite of enhancer AAVs and transgenic mouse lines for genetic access to cortical cell types. Ben-Simon Y, Hooper M, Narayan S, Daigle TL, Dwivedi D, Way SW, Oster A, Stafford DA, Mich JK, Taormina MJ, Martinez RA, Opitz-Araya X, Roth JR, Alexander JR, Allen S, Amster A, Arbuckle J, Ayala A, Baker PM, Bakken TE, Barcelli T, Barta S, Bendrick J, Bertagnolli D, Bielstein C, Bishwakarma P, Bowlus J, Boyer G, Brouner K, Casian B, Casper T, Chakka AB, Chakrabarty R, Chance RK, Chavan S, Clark M, Colbert K, Collman F, Daniel S, Departee M, DiValentin P, Donadio N, Dotson N, Egdorf T, Fliss T, Gabitto M, Garcia J, Gary A, Gasperini M, Gloe J, Goldy J, Gore BB, Graybuck L, Greisman N, Haeseleer F, Halterman C, Haradon Z, Hastings SD, Helback O, Ho W, Hockemeyer D, Huang C, Huff S, Hunker A, Johansen N, Jones D, Juneau Z, Kalmbach B, Kannan M, Khem S, Kussick E, Kutsal R, Larsen R, Lee C, Lee AY, Leibly M, Lenz GH, Li S, Liang E, Lusk N, Madigan Z, Malloy J, Malone J, McCue R, Melchor J, Mollenkopf T, Moosman S, Morin E, Newman D, Ng L, Ngo K, Omstead V, Otto S, Oyama A, Pena N, Pham T, Phillips E, Pom CA, Potekhina L, Ransford S, Ray PL, Rette D, Reynoldson C, Rimorin C, Rocha D, Ruiz A, Sanchez REA, Sawyer L, Sedeno-Cortes A, Sevigny JP, Shapovalova N, Shepard N, Shulga L, Sigler AR, Siverts L, Soliman S, Somasundaram S, Staats B, Stewart K, Szelenyi E, Tieu M, Trader C, Tran A, van Velthoven CTJ, Walker M, Wang Y, Weed N, Wirthlin M, Wood T, Wynalda B, Yao Z, Zhou T, Ariza J, Dee N, Reding M, Ronellenfitch K, Mufti S, Sunkin SM, Smith KA, Esposito L, Waters J, Thyagarajan B, Yao S, Lein ES, Zeng H, Levi BP, Ngai J, Ting JT, Tasic B. Cell. 2025 May 16:S0092-8674(25)00513-6. doi: 10.1016/j.cell.2025.05.002. PubMed 40403729.
Backbone
  Vector backbone: pAAV2
  Vector type: AAV
Growth in bacteria
  Bacterial resistance: Ampicillin, 100 μg/mL
  Growth temperature: 37°C
  Growth strain: NEB Stable
  Copy number: High Copy
Gene/Insert
  Gene/Insert name: SYFP2
  Species: Synthetic
  Promoter: minBG
  Cloning method: Gibson Cloning
Terms and licenses: Academic/Nonprofit Terms; Industry Terms: Not Available to Industry
How to cite: AiP1910 - pAAV-AiE2336m-minBG-SYFP2-WPRE3-BGHpA was a gift from Allen Institute for Brain Science & Bosiljka Tasic (Addgene plasmid # 230736 ; http://n2t.net/addgene:230736 ; RRID:Addgene_230736)
